Addgene plasmid #48233: IpO
Purpose: Base vector for PCR-based DNA transplant in yeast. DNA segments to be transplanted into the yeast genome are cloned into the MCS.
Depositing lab: Ronald Davis. Depositing organization: Stanford University. Publication: IpO: plasmids and methods for simplified, PCR-based DNA transplant in yeast. Horecka J, Chu AM, Davis RW. Yeast. 2014 May;31(5):185-93. doi: 10.1002/yea.3006. Epub 2014 Mar 20. PubMed 24604451.
Backbone
  Vector backbone: pBluescript II SK (-)
  Backbone manufacturer: Agilent Technologies
  Backbone size w/o insert (bp): 2961
  Total vector size (bp): 4343
  Vector type: Routine cloning vector
Growth in bacteria
  Bacterial resistance: Ampicillin, 100 μg/mL
  Growth temperature: 37°C
  Growth strain: DH5alpha
  Copy number: High Copy
Gene/Insert 1
  Gene/Insert name: URA3 3' fragment
  Species: S. cerevisiae (budding yeast)
  Insert size (bp): 669
  Mutation: URA3 ORF from +216 to 80 bp downstream of the stop codon
  Promoter: none
  Cloning method: Restriction Enzyme; 5′ cloning site SacI (not destroyed); 3′ cloning site EagI (not destroyed)
  Sequencing primers: 5′ M13Rev
Gene/Insert 2
  Gene/Insert name: URA3 5' fragment
  Species: S. cerevisiae (budding yeast)
  Insert size (bp): 737
  Mutation: -242 upstream to URA3 ORF +495
  Promoter: URA3 promoter
  Cloning method: Restriction Enzyme; 5′ cloning site XhoI (not destroyed); 3′ cloning site KpnI (not destroyed)
  Sequencing primers: 5′ T3; 3′ M13For
Terms and licenses: Academic/Nonprofit Terms; Industry Terms: Not Available to Industry
How to cite: IpO was a gift from Ronald Davis (Addgene plasmid # 48233 ; http://n2t.net/addgene:48233 ; RRID:Addgene_48233)
