[The description below was written by a language model from this plasmid's Addgene catalogue record and pLannotate feature annotations shown in this document.]
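Description:
IpO is a routine E. coli cloning vector built on pBluescript II SK(-) that serves as the base plasmid for a PCR-based method of transplanting DNA segments into the Saccharomyces cerevisiae genome. It is propagated in bacteria as a high-copy plasmid through the ColE1/pUC-type origin and selected with ampicillin via the β-lactamase gene. The backbone also retains the f1 phage origin, the lac promoter/operator region with a lacZα remnant, and the flanking T3 and T7 promoters. It carries no yeast replication origin or centromere, so it is a template and cloning vehicle rather than a plasmid maintained in yeast.

The payload consists of two overlapping, individually non-functional pieces of the yeast URA3 marker arranged "inside out" around what remains of the pBluescript multiple cloning site. Upstream of the MCS, between SacI and EagI, lies a promoterless 3' fragment running from position +216 of the URA3 ORF to 80 bp past the stop codon. Downstream, between XhoI and KpnI, lies a 5' fragment comprising the URA3 promoter (from -242) and the ORF through +495. The two fragments therefore share the +216 to +495 portion of the coding sequence, and neither alone encodes an intact orotidine-5'-phosphate decarboxylase.

DNA to be moved into yeast is cloned into the MCS between the fragments and then amplified by PCR. The shared segment presumably allows homologous recombination to reconstitute a complete URA3 gene for selection on uracil-free medium, but the record does not spell out this mechanism. URA3 is also counterselectable with 5-FOA. The depositor notes that only the SacI–KpnI region was sequenced, with the remainder taken from the published backbone sequence.
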