Features (pLannotate 1.2.2; 15 found; start..end, strand, type, name):
      6..594     +  CDS            URA3 (fragment): orotidine-5'-phosphate decarboxylase, required for uracil biosynthesis; S. cerevisiae URA3; yeast auxotrophic marker, counterselectable with 5-fluoroorotic acid (5-FOA)
    672..747     +  misc_feature   MCS (fragment): pBluescript multiple cloning site
    773..989     +  promoter       URA3 promoter: S. cerevisiae URA3
    990..1484    +  CDS            URA3 (fragment): orotidine-5'-phosphate decarboxylase, required for uracil biosynthesis; S. cerevisiae URA3; yeast auxotrophic marker, counterselectable with 5-fluoroorotic acid (5-FOA)
   1499..1517    -  promoter       T7 promoter: promoter for bacteriophage T7 RNA polymerase
   1525..1680    +  CDS            lacZα (fragment): LacZα fragment of β-galactosidase; lacZ fragment
   1711..2139    -  rep_origin     f1 ori (sequence partly withheld): f1 bacteriophage origin of replication; arrow indicates direction of (+) strand synthesis
   2166..2270    +  promoter       AmpR promoter: bla
   2271..3131    +  CDS            AmpR: β-lactamase; bla; confers resistance to ampicillin, carbenicillin, and related antibiotics
   3302..3890    +  rep_origin     ori: high-copy-number ColE1/pMB1/pBR322/pUC origin of replication
   4073..4165    +  CDS            lacI (fragment): lac repressor; lacI; The lac repressor binds to the lac operator to inhibit transcription in E. coli. This inhibition can be relieved by adding lactose or isopropyl-β-D-thiogalactopyranoside (IPTG).
   4178..4199    +  protein_bind   CAP binding site: CAP binding activates transcription in the presence of cAMP. E. coli catabolite activator protein
   4214..4244    +  promoter       lac promoter: promoter for the E. coli lac operon
   4252..4268    +  protein_bind   lac operator: The lac repressor binds to the lac operator to inhibit transcription in E. coli. This inhibition can be relieved by adding lactose or isopropyl-β-D-thiogalactopyranoside (IPTG). lac repressor encoded by lacI
   4313..4331    +  promoter       T3 promoter: promoter for bacteriophage T3 RNA polymerase
>Addgene plasmid #48233 | IpO | depositor full sequence | sequence record 69537 | Cloned DNA between SacI and KpnI sites sequenced. pBluescript II SK (-) is published sequence.
GAGCTCACAGTTAAGCCGCTAAAGGCATTATCCGCCAAGTACAATTTTTTACTCTTCGAAGACAGAAAAT
TTGCTGACATTGGTAATACAGTCAAATTGCAGTACTCTGCGGGTGTATACAGAATAGCAGAATGGGCAGA
CATTACGAATGCACACGGTGTGGTGGGCCCAGGTATTGTTAGCGGTTTGAAGCAGGCGGCGGAAGAAGTA
ACAAAGGAACCTAGAGGCCTTTTGATGTTAGCAGAATTGTCATGCAAGGGCTCCCTAGCTACTGGAGAAT
ATACTAAGGGTACTGTTGACATTGCGAAGAGCGACAAAGATTTTGTTATCGGCTTTATTGCTCAAAGAGA
CATGGGTGGAAGAGATGAAGGTTACGATTGGTTGATTATGACACCCGGTGTGGGTTTAGATGACAAGGGA
GACGCATTGGGTCAACAGTATAGAACCGTGGATGATGTGGTCTCTACAGGATCTGACATTATTATTGTTG
GAAGAGGACTATTTGCAAAGGGAAGGGATGCTAAGGTAGAGGGTGAACGTTACAGAAAAGCAGGCTGGGA
AGCATATTTGAGAAGATGCGGCCAGCAAAACTAAAAAACTGTATTATAAGTAAATGCATGTATACTAAAC
TCACAAATTAGAGCTTCAATTTAATTATATCAGTTATTACCCGGCCGCTCTAGAACTAGTGGATCCCCCG
GGCTGCAGGAATTCGATATCAAGCTTATCGATACCGTCGACCTCGAGTGTGGTTTCAGGGTCCATAAAGC
TTTTCAATTCATCTTTTTTTTTTTTGTTCTTTTTTTTGATTCCGGTTTCTTTGAAATTTTTTTGATTCGG
TAATCTCCGAGCAGAAGGAAGAACGAAGGAAGGAGCACAGACTTAGATTGGTATATATACGCATATGTGG
TGTTGAAGAAACATGAAATTGCCCAGTATTCTTAACCCAACTGCACAGAACAAAAACCTGCAGGAAACGA
AGATAAATCATGTCGAAAGCTACATATAAGGAACGTGCTGCTACTCATCCTAGTCCTGTTGCTGCCAAGC
TATTTAATATCATGCACGAAAAGCAAACAAACTTGTGTGCTTCATTGGATGTTCGTACCACCAAGGAATT
ACTGGAGTTAGTTGAAGCATTAGGTCCCAAAATTTGTTTACTAAAAACACATGTGGATATCTTGACTGAT
TTTTCCATGGAGGGCACAGTTAAGCCGCTAAAGGCATTATCCGCCAAGTACAATTTTTTACTCTTCGAAG
ACAGAAAATTTGCTGACATTGGTAATACAGTCAAATTGCAGTACTCTGCGGGTGTATACAGAATAGCAGA
ATGGGCAGACATTACGAATGCACACGGTGTGGTGGGCCCAGGTATTGTTAGCGGTTTGAAGCAGGCGGCG
GAAGAAGTAACAAAGGAACCTAGAGGCCTTTTGATGTTAGCAGAATTGTCATGCAAGGGCTCCCTAGCTA
CTGGAGAATATACTGGTACCCAATTCGCCCTATAGTGAGTCGTATTACGCGCGCTCACTGGCCGTCGTTT
TACAACGTCGTGACTGGGAAAACCCTGGCGTTACCCAACTTAATCGCCTTGCAGCACATCCCCCTTTCGC
CAGCTGGCGTAATAGCGAAGAGGCCCGCACCGATCGCCCTTCCCAACAGTTGCGCAGCCTGAATGGCGAA
TGGAAATTGTAAGCGTTAATATTTTGTTAAAATTCGCGTTAAATTTTTGTTAAATCAGCTCATTTTTTAA
CCAATAGGCCGAAATCGGCAAAATCCCTTATAAATCAAAAGAATAGACCGAGATAGGGT
[37 nt withheld, positions 1810-1846]
AAAGAACGTGGACTCCAACGTCAAAGG
[49 nt withheld, positions 1874-1922]
T
[91 nt withheld, positions 1924-2014]
G
[124 nt withheld, positions 2016-2139]
CAGGTGGCACTTTTCGGGGAAATGTGCGCGGAACCCCTATTTGTTTATTTTTCTAAATACATTCAAATAT
GTATCCGCTCATGAGACAATAACCCTGATAAATGCTTCAATAATATTGAAAAAGGAAGAGTATGAGTATT
CAACATTTCCGTGTCGCCCTTATTCCCTTTTTTGCGGCATTTTGCCTTCCTGTTTTTGCTCACCCAGAAA
CGCTGGTGAAAGTAAAAGATGCTGAAGATCAGTTGGGTGCACGAGTGGGTTACATCGAACTGGATCTCAA
CAGCGGTAAGATCCTTGAGAGTTTTCGCCCCGAAGAACGTTTTCCAATGATGAGCACTTTTAAAGTTCTG
CTATGTGGCGCGGTATTATCCCGTATTGACGCCGGGCAAGAGCAACTCGGTCGCCGCATACACTATTCTC
AGAATGACTTGGTTGAGTACTCACCAGTCACAGAAAAGCATCTTACGGATGGCATGACAGTAAGAGAATT
ATGCAGTGCTGCCATAACCATGAGTGATAACACTGCGGCCAACTTACTTCTGACAACGATCGGAGGACCG
AAGGAGCTAACCGCTTTTTTGCACAACATGGGGGATCATGTAACTCGCCTTGATCGTTGGGAACCGGAGC
TGAATGAAGCCATACCAAACGACGAGCGTGACACCACGATGCCTGTAGCAATGGCAACAACGTTGCGCAA
ACTATTAACTGGCGAACTACTTACTCTAGCTTCCCGGCAACAATTAATAGACTGGATGGAGGCGGATAAA
GTTGCAGGACCACTTCTGCGCTCGGCCCTTCCGGCTGGCTGGTTTATTGCTGATAAATCTGGAGCCGGTG
AGCGTGGGTCTCGCGGTATCATTGCAGCACTGGGGCCAGATGGTAAGCCCTCCCGTATCGTAGTTATCTA
CACGACGGGGAGTCAGGCAACTATGGATGAACGAAATAGACAGATCGCTGAGATAGGTGCCTCACTGATT
AAGCATTGGTAACTGTCAGACCAAGTTTACTCATATATACTTTAGATTGATTTAAAACTTCATTTTTAAT
TTAAAAGGATCTAGGTGAAGATCCTTTTTGATAATCTCATGACCAAAATCCCTTAACGTGAGTTTTCGTT
CCACTGAGCGTCAGACCCCGTAGAAAAGATCAAAGGATCTTCTTGAGATCCTTTTTTTCTGCGCGTAATC
TGCTGCTTGCAAACAAAAAAACCACCGCTACCAGCGGTGGTTTGTTTGCCGGATCAAGAGCTACCAACTC
TTTTTCCGAAGGTAACTGGCTTCAGCAGAGCGCAGATACCAAATACTGTCCTTCTAGTGTAGCCGTAGTT
AGGCCACCACTTCAAGAACTCTGTAGCACCGCCTACATACCTCGCTCTGCTAATCCTGTTACCAGTGGCT
GCTGCCAGTGGCGATAAGTCGTGTCTTACCGGGTTGGACTCAAGACGATAGTTACCGGATAAGGCGCAGC
GGTCGGGCTGAACGGGGGGTTCGTGCACACAGCCCAGCTTGGAGCGAACGACCTACACCGAACTGAGATA
CCTACAGCGTGAGCTATGAGAAAGCGCCACGCTTCCCGAAGGGAGAAAGGCGGACAGGTATCCGGTAAGC
GGCAGGGTCGGAACAGGAGAGCGCACGAGGGAGCTTCCAGGGGGAAACGCCTGGTATCTTTATAGTCCTG
TCGGGTTTCGCCACCTCTGACTTGAGCGTCGATTTTTGTGATGCTCGTCAGGGGGGCGGAGCCTATGGAA
AAACGCCAGCAACGCGGCCTTTTTACGGTTCCTGGCCTTTTGCTGGCCTTTTGCTCACATGTTCTTTCCT
GCGTTATCCCCTGATTCTGTGGATAACCGTATTACCGCCTTTGAGTGAGCTGATACCGCTCGCCGCAGCC
GAACGACCGAGCGCAGCGAGTCAGTGAGCGAGGAAGCGGAAGAGCGCCCAATACGCAAACCGCCTCTCCC
CGCGCGTTGGCCGATTCATTAATGCAGCTGGCACGACAGGTTTCCCGACTGGAAAGCGGGCAGTGAGCGC
AACGCAATTAATGTGAGTTAGCTCACTCATTAGGCACCCCAGGCTTTACACTTTATGCTTCCGGCTCGTA
TGTTGTGTGGAATTGTGAGCGGATAACAATTTCACACAGGAAACAGCTATGACCATGATTACGCCAAGCG
CGCAATTAACCCTCACTAAAGGGAACAAAAGCTG
