>Addgene plasmid #48233 | IpO | addgene partial sequence | sequence record 79199 | URA3-R 5'-CAAGGAAACCGAAATCAAAAAAAAG-3'
GGACCCTGAAACCACACTCGAGGTCGACGGTATCGATAAGCTTGATATCGAATTCCTGCAGCCCGGGGGA
TCCACTAGTTCTAGAGCGGCCGGGTAATAACTGATATAATTAAATTGAAGCTCTAATTTGTGAGTTTAGT
ATACATGCATTTACTTATAATACAGTTTTTTAGTTTTGCTGGCCGCATCTTCTCAAATATGCTTCCCAGC
CTGCTTTTCTGTAACGTTCACCCTCTACCTTAGCATCCCTTCCCTTTGCAAATAGTCCTCTTCCAACAAT
AATAATGTCAGATCCTGTAGAGACCACATCATCCACGGTTCTATACTGTTGACCCAATGCGTCTCCCTTG
TCATCTAAACCCACACCGGGTGTCATAATCAACCAATCGTAACCTTCATCTCTTCCACCCATGTCTCTTT
GAGCAATAAAGCCGATAACAAAATCTTTGTCGCTCTTCGCAATGTCAACAGTACCCTTAGTATATTCTCC
AGTAGCTAGGGAGCCCTTGCATGACAATTCTGCTAACATCAAAAGGCCTCTAGGTTCCTTTGTTACTTCT
TCCGCCGCCTGCTTCAAACCGCTAACAATACCTGGGCCCACCACACCGTGTGCATTCGTAATGTCTGCCC
ATTCTGCTATTCTGTATACACCCGCAGAGTACTGCAATTTGACTGTATTACCAATGTCAGCAAATTTTCT
GTCTTCGAAGAGTAAAAAATTGTACTTGGCGGATAATGCCTTTAGCGGCTTAACTGTGAGCTCCAGCTTT
TGTTCCCTTTAGTGAGGGTTAATTGCGCGCTTGGCGTAATCATGGTCATAGCTGTTTCCTGTGTGAAATT
GTTATCCGCTCACAATTCCACACAACATA
